>Addgene plasmid #227382 | FUS-15YS-miRFP670-TRF1 | addgene full sequence | sequence record 450148 | Addgene NGS Result
TTGAGATCCTTTTTTTCTGCGCGTAATCTGCTGCTTGCAAACAAAAAAACCACCGCTACCAGCGGTGGTT
TGTTTGCCGGATCAAGAGCTACCAACTCTTTTTCCGAAGGTAACTGGCTTCAGCAGAGCGCAGATACCAA
ATACTGTTCTTCTAGTGTAGCCGTAGTTAGGCCACCACTTCAAGAACTCTGTAGCACCGCCTACATACCT
CGCTCTGCTAATCCTGTTACCAGTGGCTGCTGCCAGTGGCGATAAGTCGTGTCTTACCGGGTTGGACTCA
AGACGATAGTTACCGGATAAGGCGCAGCGGTCGGGCTGAACGGGGGGTTCGTGCACACAGCCCAGCTTGG
AGCGAACGACCTACACCGAACTGAGATACCTACAGCGTGAGCTATGAGAAAGCGCCACGCTTCCCGAAGG
GAGAAAGGCGGACAGGTATCCGGTAAGCGGCAGGGTCGGAACAGGAGAGCGCACGAGGGAGCTTCCAGGG
GGAAACGCCTGGTATCTTTATAGTCCTGTCGGGTTTCGCCACCTCTGACTTGAGCGTCGATTTTTGTGAT
GCTCGTCAGGGGGGCGGAGCCTATGGAAAAACGCCAGCAACGCGGCCTTTTTACGGTTCCTGGCCTTTTG
CTGGCCTTTTGCTCACATGTTCTTTCCTGCGTTATCCCCTGATTCTGTGGATAACCGTATTACCGCCTTT
GAGTGAGCTGATACCGCTCGCCGCAGCCGAACGACCGAGCGCAGCGAGTCAGTGAGCGAGGAAGCGGAAG
AGCGCCCAATACGCAAACCGCCTCTCCCCGCGCGTTGGCCGATTCATTAATGCAGCTGTGGAATGTGTGT
CAGTTAGGGTGTGGAAAGTCCCCAGGCTCCCCAGCAGGCAGAAGTATGCAAAGCATGCATCTCAATTAGT
CAGCAACCAGGTGTGGAAAGTCCCCAGGCTCCCCAGCAGGCAGAAGTATGCAAAGCATGCATCTCAATTA
GTCAGCAACCATAGTCCCGCCCCTAACTCCGCCCATCCCGCCCCTAACTCCGCCCAGTTCCGCCCATTCT
CCGCCCCATGGCTGACTAATTTTTTTTATTTATGCAGAGGCCGAGGCCGCCTCGGCCTCTGAGCTATTCC
AGAAGTAGTGAGGAGGCTTTTTTGGAGGCCTAGGCTTTTGCAAAAAGCTTGGACACAAGACAGGCTTGCG
AGATATGTTTGAGAATACCACTTTATCCCGCGTCAGGGAGAGGCAGTGCGTAAAAAGACGCGGACTCATG
TGAAATACTGGTTTTTAGTGCGCCAGATCTCTATAATCTCGCGCAACCTATTTTCCCCTCGAACACTTTT
TAAGCCGTAGATAAACAGGCTGGGACACTTCACATGAGCGAAAAATACATCGTCACCTGGGACATGTTGC
AGATCCATGCACGTAAACTCGCAAGCCGACTGATGCCTTCTGAACAATGGAAAGGCATTATTGCCGTAAG
CCGTGGCGGTCTGTACCGGGTGCGTTACTGGCGCGTGAACTGGGTATTCGTCATGTCGATACCGTTTGTA
TTTCCAGCTACGATCACGACAACCAGCGCGAGCTTAAAGTGCTGAAACGCGCAGAAGGCGATGGCGAAGG
CTTCATCGTTATTGATGACCTGGTGGATACCGGTGGTACTGCGGTTGCGATTCGTGAAATGTATCCAAAA
GCGCACTTTGTCACCATCTTCGCAAAACCGGCTGGTCGTCCGCTGGTTGATGACTATGTTGTTGATATCC
CGCAAGATACCTGGATTGAACAGCCGTGGGATATGGGCGTCGTATTCGTCCCGCCAATCTCCGGTCGCTA
ATCTTTTCAACGCCTGGCACTGCCGGGCGTTGTTCTTTTTAACTTCAGGCGGGTTACAATAGTTTCCAGT
AAGTATTCTGGAGGCTGCATCCATGACACAGGCAAACCTGAGCGAAACCCTGTTCAAACCCCGCTTTAAA
CATCCTGAAACCTCGACGCTAGTCCGCCGCTTTAATCACGGCGCACAACCGCCTGTGCAGTCGGCCCTTG
ATGGTAAAACCATCCCTCACTGGTATCGCATGATTAACCGTCTGATGTGGATCTGGCGCGGCATTGACCC
ACGCGAAATCCTCGACGTCCAGGCACGTATTGTGATGAGCGATGCCGAACGTACCGACGATGATTTATAC
GATACGGTGATTGGCTACCGTGGCGGCAACTGGATTTATGAGTGGGCCCCGGATCTTTGTGAAGGAACCT
TACTTCTGTGGTGTGACATAATTGGACAAACTACCTACAGAGATTTAAAGCTCTAAGGTAAATATAAAAT
TTTTAAGTGTATAATGTGTTAAACTACTGATTCTAATTGTTTGTGTATTTTAGATTCCAACCTATGGAAC
TGATGAATGGGAGCAGTGGTGGAATGCCTTTAATGAGGAAAACCTGTTTTGCTCAGAAGAAATGCCATCT
AGTGATGATGAGGCTACTGCTGACTCTCAACATTCTACTCCTCCAAAAAAGAAGAGAAAGGTAGAAGACC
CCAAGGACTTTCCTTCAGAATTGCTAAGTTTTTTGAGTCATGCTGTGTTTAGTAATAGAACTCTTGCTTG
CTTTGCTATTTACACCACAAAGGAAAAAGCTGCACTGCTATACAAGAAAATTATGGAAAAATATTCTGTA
ACCTTTATAAGTAGGCATAACAGTTATAATCATAACATACTGTTTTTTCTTACTCCACACAGGCATAGAG
TGTCTGCTATTAATAACTATGCTCAAAAATTGTGTACCTTTAGCTTTTTAATTTGTAAAGGGGTTAATAA
GGAATATTTGATGTATAGTGCCTTGACTAGAGATCATAATCAGCCATACCACATTTGTAGAGGTTTTACT
TGCTTTAAAAAACCTCCCACACCTCCCCCTGAACCTGAAACATAAAATGAATGCAATTGTTGTTGTTAAC
TTGTTTATTGCAGCTTATAATGGTTACAAATAAAGCAATAGCATCACAAATTTCACAAATAAAGCATTTT
TTTCACTGCATTCTAGTTGTGGTTTGTCCAAACTCATCAATGTATCTTATCATGTCTGGATCAACTGGAT
AACTCAAGCTAACCAAAATCATCCCAAACTTCCCACCCCATACCCTATTACCACTGCCAATTACCTGTGG
TTTCATTTACTCTAAACCTGTGATTCCTCTGAATTATTTTCATTTTAAAGAAATTGTATTTGTTAAATAT
GTACTACAAACTTAGTAGTTGGAAGGGCTAATTCACTCCCAAAGAAGACAAGATATCCTTGATCTGTGGA
TCTACCACACACAAGGCTACTTCCCTGATTAGCAGAACTACACACCAGGGCCAGGGGTCAGATATCCACT
GACCTTTGGATGGTGCTACAAGCTAGTACCAGTTGAGCCAGATAAGGTAGAAGAGGCCAATAAAGGAGAG
AACACCAGCTTGTTACACCCTGTGAGCCTGCATGGGATGGATGACCCGGAGAGAGAAGTGTTAGAGTGGA
GGTTTGACAGCCGCCTAGCATTTCATCACGTGGCCCGAGAGCTGCATCCGGAGTACTTCAAGAACTGCTG
ATATCGAGCTTGCTACAAGGGACTTTCCGCTGGGGACTTTCCAGGGAGGCGTGGCCTGGGCGGGACTGGG
GAGTGGCGAGCCCTCAGATCCTGCATATAAGCAGCTGCTTTTTGCCTGTACTGGGTCTCTCTGGTTAGAC
CAGATCTGAGCCTGGGAGCTCTCTGGCTAACTAGGGAACCCACTGCTTAAGCCTCAATAAAGCTTGCCTT
GAGTGCTTCAAGTAGTGTGTGCCCGTCTGTTGTGTGACTCTGGTAACTAGAGATCCCTCAGACCCTTTTA
GTCAGTGTGGAAAATCTCTAGCAGTGGCGCCCGAACAGGGACTTGAAAGCGAAAGGGAAACCAGAGGAGC
TCTCTCGACGCAGGACTCGGCTTGCTGAAGCGCGCACGGCAAGAGGCGAGGGGCGGCGACTGGTGAGTAC
GCCAAAAATTTTGACTAGCGGAGGCTAGAAGGAGAGAGATGGGTGCGAGAGCGTCAGTATTAAGCGGGGG
AGAATTAGATCGCGATGGGAAAAAATTCGGTTAAGGCCAGGGGGAAAGAAAAAATATAAATTAAAACATA
TAGTATGGGCAAGCAGGGAGCTAGAACGATTCGCAGTTAATCCTGGCCTGTTAGAAACATCAGAAGGCTG
TAGACAAATACTGGGACAGCTACAACCATCCCTTCAGACAGGATCAGAAGAACTTAGATCATTATATAAT
ACAGTAGCAACCCTCTATTGTGTGCATCAAAGGATAGAGATAAAAGACACCAAGGAAGCTTTAGACAAGA
TAGAGGAAGAGCAAAACAAAAGTAAGACCACCGCACAGCAAGCGGCCGGCCGCTGATCTTCAGACCTGGA
GGAGGAGATATGAGGGACAATTGGAGAAGTGAATTATATAAATATAAAGTAGTAAAAATTGAACCATTAG
GAGTAGCACCCACCAAGGCAAAGAGAAGAGTGGTGCAGAGAGAAAAAAGAGCAGTGGGAATAGGAGCTTT
GTTCCTTGGGTTCTTGGGAGCAGCAGGAAGCACTATGGGCGCAGCGTCAATGACGCTGACGGTACAGGCC
AGACAATTATTGTCTGGTATAGTGCAGCAGCAGAACAATTTGCTGAGGGCTATTGAGGCGCAACAGCATC
TGTTGCAACTCACAGTCTGGGGCATCAAGCAGCTCCAGGCAAGAATCCTGGCTGTGGAAAGATACCTAAA
GGATCAACAGCTCCTGGGGATTTGGGGTTGCTCTGGAAAACTCATTTGCACCACTGCTGTGCCTTGGAAT
GCTAGTTGGAGTAATAAATCTCTGGAACAGATTTGGAATCACACGACCTGGATGGAGTGGGACAGAGAAA
TTAACAATTACACAAGCTTAATACACTCCTTAATTGAAGAATCGCAAAACCAGCAAGAAAAGAATGAACA
AGAATTATTGGAATTAGATAAATGGGCAAGTTTGTGGAATTGGTTTAACATAACAAATTGGCTGTGGTAT
ATAAAATTATTCATAATGATAGTAGGAGGCTTGGTAGGTTTAAGAATAGTTTTTGCTGTACTTTCTATAG
TGAATAGAGTTAGGCAGGGATATTCACCATTATCGTTTCAGACCCACCTCCCAACCCCGAGGGGACCCGA
CAGGCCCGAAGGAATAGAAGAAGAAGGTGGAGAGAGAGACAGAGACAGATCCATTCGATTAGTGAACGGA
TCTCGACGGTATCGCCAAATGGCAGTATTCATCCACAATTTTAAAAGAAAAGGGGGGATTGGGGGGTACA
GTGCAGGGGAAAGAATAGTAGACATAATAGCAACAGACATACAAACTAAAGAATTACAAAAACAAATTAC
AAAAATTCAAAATTTTCGGGTTTATTACAGGGACAGCAGAGATCCAGTTTGGATCGATAAGCTTGATATC
GAATTCCTGCAGCCCCGATAAAATAAAAGATTTTATTTAGTCTCCAGAAAAAGGGGGGAATGAAAGACCC
CACCTGTAGGTTTGGCAAGCTAGCTGCAGTAACGCCATTTTGCAAGGCATGGAAAAATACCAAACCAAGA
ATAGAGAAGTTCAGATCAAGGGCGGGTACATGAAAATAGCTAACGTTGGGCCAAACAGGATATCTGCGGT
GAGCAGTTTCGGCCCCGGCCCGGGGCCAAGAACAGATGGTCACCGCAGTTTCGGCCCCGGCCCGAGGCCA
AGAACAGATGGTCCCCAGATATGGCCCAACCCTCAGCAGTTTCTTAAGACCCATCAGATGTTTCCAGGCT
CCCCCAAGGACCTGAAATGACCCTGCGCCTTATTTGAATTAACCAATCAGCCTGCTTCTCGCTTCTGTTC
GCGCGCTTCTGCTTCCCGAGCTCTATAAAAGAGCTCACAACCCCTCACTCGGCGCGCCAGTCCTCCGACA
GACTGAGTCGCCCGGGGGGGATCTGGAGCTCTCGAGAATTCTCACGCGATGGCCTCAAACGATTATACCC
AACAAGCAACCCAAAGCTCTGGGGCCTCCCCCACCCAGCCCGGGCAGGGCTATTCCCAGCAGAGCAGTCA
GCCCTCCGGACAGCAGAGTTCCAGTGGTTCTAGCCAGTCCACGGACACTTCAGGCTATGGCCAGAGCAGC
TCTTCTTCTTCTGGCCAGAGCCAGAACACAGGCTATGGAACTCAGTCAACTCCCCAGGGATATGGCTCGA
CTGGCGGCTATGGCAGTAGCCAGAGCTCCCAATCGTCTTCCGGGCAGCAGTCCTCCTCTCCTGGCTCTGG
CCAGCAGCCAGCTCCCAGCAGCACCTCGGGAAGTTACGGTAGCAGTTCTCAGAGCAGCAGCTATGGGCAG
CCCCAGAGTGGAAGCTCCAGCCAGCAGCCTAGTTATGGTGGACAGCAGCAAAGCTCTGGACAGCAGCAAA
GCTCTAATCCCCCTCAGGGCTCTGGTCAGCAGAACCAGTCCAACAGCAGCAGTGGTGGTGGAGGTGGAGG
TGGAGGTGGAGGTAACTATGGCCAAGATCAATCCTCCATGAGTAGTGGTGGTGGCAGTGGTGGCGGTTAT
GGCAATCAAGACCAGAGTGGTGGAGGTGGCAGCGGTGGCTATGGACAGCAGGACCGTGGAGGATCTGGCT
CCGGTTCTGCTTCAGGATCCGGATCAGGTATGGTAGCAGGTCATGCCTCTGGCAGCCCCGCATTCGGGAC
CGCCTCTCATTCGAATTGCGAACATGAAGAGATCCACCTCGCCGGCTCGATCCAGCCGCATGGCGCGCTT
CTGGTCGTCAGCGAACATGATCATCGCGTCATCCAGGCCAGCGCCAACGCCGCGGAATTTCTGAATCTCG
GAAGCGTACTCGGCGTTCCGCTCGCCGAGATCGACGGCGATCTGTTGATCAAGATCCTGCCGCATCTCGA
TCCCACCGCCGAAGGCATGCCGGTCGCGGTGCGCTGCCGGATCGGCAATCCCTCTACGGAGTACTGCGGT
CTGATGCATCGGCCTCCGGAAGGCGGGCTGATCATCGAACTCGAACGTGCCGGCCCGTCGATCGATCTGT
CAGGCACGCTGGCGCCGGCGCTGGAGCGGATCCGCACGGCGGGTTCACTGCGCGCGCTGTGCGATGACAC
CGTGCTGCTGTTTCAGCAGTGCACCGGCTACGACCGGGTGATGGTGTATCGTTTCGATGAGCAAGGCCAC
GGCCTGGTATTCTCCGAGTGCCATGTGCCTGGGCTCGAATCCTATTTCGGCAACCGCTATCCGTCGTCGA
CTGTCCCGCAGATGGCGCGGCAGCTGTACGTGCGGCAGCGCGTCCGCGTGCTGGTCGACGTCACCTATCA
GCCGGTGCCGCTGGAGCCGCGGCTGTCGCCGCTGACCGGGCGCGATCTCGACATGTCGGGCTGCTTCCTG
CGCTCGATGTCGCCGTGCCATCTGCAGTTCCTGAAGGACATGGGCGTGCGCGCCACCCTGGCGGTGTCGC
TGGTGGTCGGCGGCAAGCTGTGGGGCCTGGTTGTCTGTCACCATTATCTGCCGCGCTTCATCCGTTTCGA
GCTGCGGGCGATCTGCAAACGGCTCGCCGAAAGGATCGCGACGCGGATCACCGCGCTTGAGAGCTCCGGA
GGCGGCGGATCCGGCGGATCTGGAATGGCGGAGGATGTTTCCTCAGCGGCCCCGAGCCCGCGGGGCTGTG
CGGATGGTAGGGATGCCGACCCTACTGAGGAGCAGATGGCAGAAACAGAGAGAAACGACGAGGAGCAGTT
CGAATGCCAGGAACTGCTCGAGTGCCAGGTGCAGGTGGGGGCCCCCGAGGAGGAGGAGGAGGAGGAGGAG
GACGCGGGCCTGGTGGCCGAGGCCGAGGCCGTGGCTGCCGGCTGGATGCTCGATTTCCTCTGCCTCTCTC
TTTGCCGAGCTTTCCGCGACGGCCGCTCCGAGGACTTCCGCAGGACCCGCAACAGCGCAGAGGCTATTAT
TCATGGACTATCCAGTCTAACAGCTTGCCAGTTGAGAACGATATACATATGTCAGTTTTTGACAAGAATT
GCAGCAGGAAAAACCCTTGATGCACAGTTTGAAAATGATGAACGAATTACACCCTTGGAATCAGCCCTGA
TGATTTGGGGTTCAATTGAAAAGGAACATGACAAACTTCATGAAGAAATACAGAATTTAATTAAAATTCA
GGCTATAGCTGTTTGTATGGAAAATGGCAACTTTAAAGAAGCAGAAGAAGTCTTTGAAAGAATATTTGGT
GATCCAAATTCTCATATGCCTTTCAAAAGCAAATTGCTTATGATAATCTCTCAGAAAGATACATTTCATT
CCTTTTTTCAACACTTCAGCTACAACCACATGATGGAGAAAATTAAGAGTTATGTGAATTATGTGCTAAG
TGAAAAATCATCAACCTTTCTAATGAAGGCAGCGGCAAAAGTAGTAGAAAGCAAAAGGACAAGAACAATA
ACTTCTCAAGATAAACCTAGTGGTAATGATGTTGAAATGGAAACTGAAGCTAATTTGGATACAAGAAAAA
GTGTTAGTGACAAACAGTCTGCGGTAACTGAATCCTCAGAGGGTACAGTATCCTTATTGAGGTCTCACAA
GAATCTTTTCTTATCTAAGTTGCAACATGGAACCCAGCAACAAGACCTTAATAAGAAAGAAAGAAGAGTA
GGAACTCCTCAAAGTACAAAAAAGAAAAAAGAAAGCAGAAGAGCCACTGAAAGCAGAATACCTGTTTCAA
AGAGTCAGCCGGTAACTCCTGAAAAACATCGAGCTAGAAAAAGACAGGCATGGCTTTGGGAAGAAGACAA
GAATTTGAGATCTGGCGTGAGGAAATATGGAGAGGGAAACTGGTCTAAAATACTGTTGCATTATAAATTC
AACAACCGGACAAGTGTCATGTTAAAAGACAGATGGAGGACCATGAAGAAACTAAAACTGATTTCCTCAG
ACAGCGAAGACGGCATGCAAGCTTGATATCAAGCTTATCGATAATCAACCTCTGGATTACAAAATTTGTG
AAAGATTGACTGGTATTCTTAACTATGTTGCTCCTTTTACGCTATGTGGATACGCTGCTTTAATGCCTTT
GTATCATGCTATTGCTTCCCGTATGGCTTTCATTTTCTCCTCCTTGTATAAATCCTGGTTGCTGTCTCTT
TATGAGGAGTTGTGGCCCGTTGTCAGGCAACGTGGCGTGGTGTGCACTGTGTTTGCTGACGCAACCCCCA
CTGGTTGGGGCATTGCCACCACCTGTCAGCTCCTTTCCGGGACTTTCGCTTTCCCCCTCCCTATTGCCAC
GGCGGAACTCATCGCCGCCTGCCTTGCCCGCTGCTGGACAGGGGCTCGGCTGTTGGGCACTGACAATTCC
GTGGTGTTGTCGGGGAAATCATCGTCCTTTCCTTGGCTGCTCGCCTGTGTTGCCACCTGGATTCTGCGCG
GGACGTCCTTCTGCTACGTCCCTTCGGCCCTCAATCCAGCGGACCTTCCTTCCCGCGGCCTGCTGCCGGC
TCTGCGGCCTCTTCCGCGTCTTCGCCTTCGCCCTCAGACGAGTCGGATCTCCCTTTGGGCCGCCTCCCCG
CATCGATACCGTCGACCTCGAGGGAATTAATTCGAGCTCGGTACCTTTAAGACCAATGACTTACAAGGCA
GCTGTAGATCTTAGCCACTTTTTAAAAGAAAAGGGGGGACTGGAAGGGCTAATTCACTCCCAACGAAGAC
AAGATCTGCTTTTTGCTTGTACTGGGTCTCTCTGGTTAGACCAGATCTGAGCCTGGGAGCTCTCTGGCTA
ACTAGGGAACCCACTGCTTAAGCCTCAATAAAGCTTGCCTTGAGTGCTTCAAGTAGTGTGTGCCCGTCTG
TTGTGTGACTCTGGTAACTAGAGATCCCTCAGACCCTTTTAGTCAGTGTGGAAAATCTCTAGCAGCATCT
AGAATTAATTCCGTGTATTCTATAGTGTCACCTAAATCGTATGTGTATGATACATAAGGTTATGTATTAA
TTGTAGCCGCGTTCTAACGACAATATGTACAAGCCTAATTGTGTAGCATCTGGCTTACTGAAGCAGACCC
TATCATCTCTCTCGTAAACTGCCGTCAGAGTCGGTTTGGTTGGACGAACCTTCTGAGTTTCTGGTAACGC
CGTCCCGCACCCGGAAATGGTCAGCGAACCAATCAGCAGGGTCATCGCTAGCCAGATCCTCTACGCCGGA
CGCATCGTGGCCGGCATCACCGGCGCCACAGGTGCGGTTGCTGGCGCCTATATCGCCGACATCACCGATG
GGGAAGATCGGGCTCGCCACTTCGGGCTCATGAGCGCTTGTTTCGGCGTGGGTATGGTGGCAGGCCCCGT
GGCCGGGGGACTGTTGGGCGCCATCTCCTTGCATGCACCATTCCTTGCGGCGGCGGTGCTCAACGGCCTC
AACCTACTACTGGGCTGCTTCCTAATGCAGGAGTCGCATAAGGGAGAGCGTCGAATGGTGCACTCTCAGT
ACAATCTGCTCTGATGCCGCATAGTTAAGCCAGCCCCGACACCCGCCAACACCCGCTGACGCGCCCTGAC
GGGCTTGTCTGCTCCCGGCATCCGCTTACAGACAAGCTGTGACCGTCTCCGGGAGCTGCATGTGTCAGAG
GTTTTCACCGTCATCACCGAAACGCGCGAGACGAAAGGGCCTCGTGATACGCCTATTTTTATAGGTTAAT
GTCATGATAATAATGGTTTCTTAGACGTCAGGTGGCACTTTTCGGGGAAATGTGCGCGGAACCCCTATTT
GTTTATTTTTCTAAATACATTCAAATATGTATCCGCTCATGAGACAATAACCCTGATAAATGCTTCAATA
ATATTGAAAAAGGAAGAGTATGAGTATTCAACATTTCCGTGTCGCCCTTATTCCCTTTTTTGCGGCATTT
TGCCTTCCTGTTTTTGCTCACCCAGAAACGCTGGTGAAAGTAAAAGATGCTGAAGATCAGTTGGGTGCAC
GAGTGGGTTACATCGAACTGGATCTCAACAGCGGTAAGATCCTTGAGAGTTTTCGCCCCGAAGAACGTTT
TCCAATGATGAGCACTTTTAAAGTTCTGCTATGTGGCGCGGTATTATCCCGTATTGACGCCGGGCAAGAG
CAACTCGGTCGCCGCATACACTATTCTCAGAATGACTTGGTTGAGTACTCACCAGTCACAGAAAAGCATC
TTACGGATGGCATGACAGTAAGAGAATTATGCAGTGCTGCCATAACCATGAGTGATAACACTGCGGCCAA
CTTACTTCTGACAACGATCGGAGGACCGAAGGAGCTAACCGCTTTTTTGCACAACATGGGGGATCATGTA
ACTCGCCTTGATCGTTGGGAACCGGAGCTGAATGAAGCCATACCAAACGACGAGCGTGACACCACGATGC
CTGTAGCAATGGCAACAACGTTGCGCAAACTATTAACTGGCGAACTACTTACTCTAGCTTCCCGGCAACA
ATTAATAGACTGGATGGAGGCGGATAAAGTTGCAGGAACACTTCTGCGCTCGGCCCTTCCGGCTGGCTGG
TTTATTGCTGATAAATCTGGAGCCGGTGAGCGTGGGTCTCGCGGTATCATTGCAGCACTGGGGCCAGATG
GTAAGCCCTCCCGTATCGTAGTTATCTACACGACGGGGAGTCAGGCAACTATGGATGAACGAAATAGACA
GATCGCTGAGATAGGTGCCTCACTGATTAAGCATTGGTAACTGTCAGACCAAGTTTACTCATATATACTT
TAGATTGATTTAAAACTTCATTTTTAATTTAAAAGGATCTAGGTGAAGATCCTTTTTGATAATCTCATGA
CCAAAATCCCTTAACGTGAGTTTTCGTTCCACTGAGCGTCAGACCCCGTAGAAAAGATCAAAGGATCTTC
Features (pLannotate 1.2.2; 34 found; start..end, strand, type, name):
      1..589     +  rep_origin     ori: high-copy-number ColE1/pMB1/pBR322/pUC origin of replication
    772..828     +  CDS            lacI (fragment): lac repressor; lacI; The lac repressor binds to the lac operator to inhibit transcription in E. coli. This inhibition can be relieved by adding lactose or isopropyl-β-D-thiogalactopyranoside (IPTG).
    835..1164    +  promoter       SV40 promoter: SV40 enhancer and early promoter
   1364..1483    +  CDS            gpt (fragment): XGPT_ECOLI - Also known as gpp, gxu. Experimental evidence at protein level: Swiss-Prot protein existence level 1. Purine salvage pathway enzyme that catalyzes the transfer of the ribosyl-5-phosphate group from 5-phospho-alpha-D-ribose 1- diphosphate (PRPP) to the N9 position of the 6-oxopurines guanine and xanthine to form the corresponding ribonucleotides GMP (guanosine 5'- monophosphate) and XMP (xanthosine 5'-monophosphate), with the release of PPi. To a lesser extent, also acts on hypoxanthine (PubMed:9100006, PubMed:3886014). Does not ribophosphorylate adenine (PubMed:3886014). From Esch
   1483..1818    +  CDS            gpt (fragment): XGPT_ECOLI - Also known as gpp, gxu. Experimental evidence at protein level: Swiss-Prot protein existence level 1. Purine salvage pathway enzyme that catalyzes the transfer of the ribosyl-5-phosphate group from 5-phospho-alpha-D-ribose 1- diphosphate (PRPP) to the N9 position of the 6-oxopurines guanine and xanthine to form the corresponding ribonucleotides GMP (guanosine 5'- monophosphate) and XMP (xanthosine 5'-monophosphate), with the release of PPi. To a lesser extent, also acts on hypoxanthine (PubMed:9100006, PubMed:3886014). Does not ribophosphorylate adenine (PubMed:3886014). From Esch
   1913..2218    +  CDS            frsA (fragment): FRSA_ECOLI - Also known as yafA. Experimental evidence at protein level: Swiss-Prot protein existence level 1. Catalyzes the hydrolysis of esters (PubMed:15808744). Displays esterase activity toward pNP-butyrate (PubMed:15808744). May stimulate mixed-acid fermentation by acting as a fermentation/respiration switch that down-regulates respiration and up- regulates fermentation rates (PubMed:15169777). From Escherichia coli (strain K12).
   2222..2296    +  CDS            small t antigen (fragment): SV40 (simian virus 40) small t antigen
   2298..2363    +  intron         small t intron: SV40 (simian virus 40) small t antigen intron
   2493..2513    +  CDS            SV40 NLS: nuclear localization signal of SV40 (simian virus 40) large T antigen
   2832..2915    +  CDS            large T antigen (fragment): large T antigen from SV40 (simian virus 40)
   2938..3072    +  polyA_signal   SV40 poly(A) signal: SV40 polyadenylation signal
   3239..3568    +  CDS            nef (fragment): NEF_HV1BR - Experimental evidence at protein level: Swiss-Prot protein existence level 1. Extracellular Nef protein targets CD4(+) T-lymphocytes for apoptosis by interacting with CXCR4 surface receptors (PubMed:14990729). From Human immunodeficiency virus type 1 group M subtype B (isolate BRU/LAI) (HIV-1).
   3616..3873    +  LTR            5' LTR (truncated): truncated 5' long terminal repeat (LTR) from HIV-1
   3920..4045    +  misc_feature   HIV-1 Ψ: packaging signal of human immunodeficiency virus type 1
   4029..4367    +  CDS            HIV-1 gag (fragment): gag protein from human immunodeficiency virus 1; gag
   4542..4775    +  misc_feature   RRE: The Rev response element (RRE) of HIV-1 allows for Rev-dependent mRNA export from the nucleus to the cytoplasm.
   5152..5252    +  CDS            Rev (fragment): human immunodeficiency virus 1 (HIV-1) Rev protein; rev; enhances nuclear export of unspliced and incompletely spliced viral mRNAs
   5289..5406    +  misc_feature   cPPT/CTS: central polypurine tract and central termination sequence of HIV-1
   5443..5475    -  misc_feature   MCS (fragment): pBluescript multiple cloning site
   5559..5966    +  promoter       SFFV promoter: spleen focus-forming virus long terminal repeat (LTR) promoter
   5999..6655    +  CDS            FUS (fragment): FUS_HUMAN - Also known as TLS. Experimental evidence at protein level: Swiss-Prot protein existence level 1. DNA/RNA-binding protein that plays a role in various cellular processes such as transcription regulation, RNA splicing, RNA transport, DNA repair and damage response (PubMed:27731383). Binds to nascent pre-mRNAs and acts as a molecular mediator between RNA polymerase II and U1 small nuclear ribonucleoprotein thereby coupling transcription and splicing (PubMed:26124092). Binds also its own pre- mRNA and autoregulates its expression; this autoregulation mechanism is mediated by non-sense-
   6680..7624    +  CDS            miRFP670: miRFP670 is a basic (constitutively fluorescent) near ir fluorescent protein published in 2016, derived from Rhodopseudomonas palustris. It has low acid sensitivity. It requires the cofactor biliverdin for fluorescence.
   7655..8971    +  CDS            TERF1: TERF1_HUMAN - Also known as PIN2, TRBF1, TRF, TRF1. Experimental evidence at protein level: Swiss-Prot protein existence level 1. Binds the telomeric double-stranded 5'-TTAGGG-3' repeat and negatively regulates telomere length. Involved in the regulation of the mitotic spindle. Component of the shelterin complex (telosome) that is involved in the regulation of telomere length and protection. Shelterin associates with arrays of double-stranded 5'-TTAGGG-3' repeats added by telomerase and protects chromosome ends; without its protective activity, telomeres are no longer hidden from the DNA damag
   8985..9003    +  misc_feature   MCS (fragment): pBluescript multiple cloning site
   9003..9591    +  misc_feature   WPRE: woodchuck hepatitis virus posttranscriptional regulatory element
   9592..9614    +  misc_feature   MCS (fragment): pBluescript multiple cloning site
   9631..9699    +  CDS            nef (fragment): NEF_HV1Z2 - Experimental evidence at protein level: Swiss-Prot protein existence level 1. Extracellular Nef protein targets CD4(+) T-lymphocytes for apoptosis by interacting with CXCR4 surface receptors. From Human immunodeficiency virus type 1 group M subtype D (isolate Z2/CDC-Z34) (HIV-1).
   9701..9934    +  LTR            3' LTR (ΔU3): self-inactivating 3' long terminal repeat (LTR) from HIV-1
   9959..9977    -  promoter       SP6 promoter: promoter for bacteriophage SP6 RNA polymerase
  10205..10484   +  CDS            TcR (fragment): tetracycline efflux protein; tet; confers resistance to tetracycline
  10485..10533   -  misc_feature   bom (fragment): basis of mobility region from pBR322
  10635..10670   -  CDS            rop (fragment): Rop protein, which maintains plasmids at low copy number; rop
  10765..10869   +  promoter       AmpR promoter: bla
  10870..11730   +  CDS            AmpR: β-lactamase; bla; confers resistance to ampicillin, carbenicillin, and related antibiotics
