[The description below was written by a language model from this plasmid's Addgene catalogue record and pLannotate feature annotations shown in this document.]
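Description:
FUS-15YS-miRFP670-TRF1 is an HIV-1-based lentiviral transfer plasmid built on the FM5 backbone for expressing a telomere-targeted fusion protein in mammalian cells. It is propagated in E. coli through a high-copy ColE1/pUC-type origin with ampicillin selection (AmpR under its own bla promoter). The annotation also picks up backbone remnants outside the viral cassette: an SV40 promoter followed by gpt fragments and SV40 small t intron/poly(A) sequences, plus fragments of lacI, TcR, rop and bom. These appear to be vestigial pieces of older vectors rather than functional parts, and no mammalian drug-selection marker is recorded within the proviral region.

The viral cassette runs from a truncated 5' LTR through the Ψ packaging signal (with a partial gag), the Rev response element and the cPPT/CTS, to a self-inactivating ΔU3 3' LTR. This allows the genomic RNA to be packaged when helper functions are supplied in trans, while disabling LTR-driven transcription after integration. Between these elements, an SFFV promoter drives a single open reading frame composed of a fragment of human FUS, the near-infrared fluorescent protein miRFP670 (which needs biliverdin as a cofactor) and human TERF1/TRF1, followed by a WPRE to boost transcript expression. The record describes the FUS part as its intrinsically disordered region carrying a "15YS" mutation, whose exact substitutions are not spelled out. TRF1 binds double-stranded telomeric repeats, so the fusion anchors the FUS IDR at telomeres and makes them visible in the far-red channel. The stated purpose is an adhesion module that creates a "seed" at telomeres, in work using condensate interfacial forces to reposition DNA loci and probe chromatin mechanics.
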