Addgene plasmid #227382: FUS-15YS-miRFP670-TRF1
Purpose: Adhesion module, creates 'seed' at telomere
Depositing lab: Clifford Brangwynne. Depositing organization: Princeton University. Publication: Condensate interfacial forces reposition DNA loci and probe chromatin viscoelasticity. Strom AR, Kim Y, Zhao H, Chang YC, Orlovsky ND, Kosmrlj A, Storm C, Brangwynne CP. Cell. 2024 Aug 14:S0092-8674(24)00828-6. doi: 10.1016/j.cell.2024.07.034. PubMed 39168125.
Backbone
  Vector backbone: FM5
  Vector type: Lentiviral
Growth in bacteria
  Bacterial resistance: Ampicillin, 100 μg/mL
  Growth temperature: 37°C
  Growth strain: NEB Stable
  Copy number: Unknown
Gene/Insert
  Gene/Insert name: Telomeric FUS IDR, 15YS
  Species: H. sapiens (human)
  Mutation: 15YS
  Entrez Gene: TERF1 (a.k.a. PIN2, TRBF1, TRF, TRF1, hTRF1-AS, t-TRF1)
  Cloning method: Golden Gate
Terms and licenses: Academic/Nonprofit Terms; Industry Terms: Not Available to Industry
How to cite: FUS-15YS-miRFP670-TRF1 was a gift from Clifford Brangwynne (Addgene plasmid # 227382 ; http://n2t.net/addgene:227382 ; RRID:Addgene_227382)
